Addgene plasmid #43512: III-AGCC
Depositing lab: Chad Cowan & Kiran Musunuru. Depositing organization: Harvard University. Publication: A TALEN Genome-Editing System for Generating Human Stem Cell-Based Disease Models. Ding Q, Lee YK, Schaefer EA, Peters DT, Veres A, Kim K, Kuperwasser N, Motola DL, Meissner TB, Hendriks WT, Trevisan M, Gupta RM, Moisan A, Banks E, Friesen M, Schinzel RT, Xia F, Tang A, Xia Y, Figueroa E, Wann A, Ahfeldt T, Daheron L, Zhang F, Rubin LL, Peng LF, Chung RT, Musunuru K, Cowan CA. Cell Stem Cell. 2012 Dec 12. pii: S1934-5909(12)00645-5. doi: 10.1016/j.stem.2012.11.011. PubMed 23246482.
Backbone
  Vector backbone: pCRII-TOPO
  Backbone manufacturer: Invitrogen
  Backbone size w/o insert (bp): 3973
  Vector type: Bacterial Cloning
Growth in bacteria
  Bacterial resistance: Ampicillin and Kanamycin, 100 & 50 μg/mL
  Growth temperature: 37°C
  Growth strain: Top10
  Copy number: High Copy
Gene/Insert
  Gene/Insert name: III-AGCC
  Species: Synthetic
  Insert size (bp): 426
  Cloning method: TOPO Cloning
  Sequencing primers: 5′ T7; 3′ M13-rev
Terms and licenses: Academic/Nonprofit Terms; Industry Terms: Not Available to Industry
How to cite: III-AGCC was a gift from Chad Cowan & Kiran Musunuru (Addgene plasmid # 43512 ; http://n2t.net/addgene:43512 ; RRID:Addgene_43512)
