[The description below was written by a language model from this plasmid's Addgene catalogue record.]
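Description:
III-AGCC is a bacterial cloning plasmid built on the commercial pCRII-TOPO backbone (about 4 kb without insert), into which a 426 bp synthetic insert was introduced by TOPO cloning. It is a high-copy plasmid maintained in E. coli and carries both ampicillin and kanamycin resistance, as is characteristic of this backbone, so either or both antibiotics can be used for selection. The insert lies between the T7 and M13-reverse priming sites, which are listed for sequence verification. No feature table is supplied, so the exact arrangement of elements within the plasmid cannot be described beyond these catalogue fields.

The record does not explicitly define the insert, but the associated publication describes a TALEN genome-editing system for generating human stem cell-based disease models. In that context the name and size suggest a preassembled block of TALE repeat units: 426 bp is roughly what four repeats of about 34 amino acids each would occupy, "AGCC" plausibly denotes the four DNA bases those repeats recognise, and "III" plausibly indicates the position of this block within a full repeat array. This interpretation is an inference rather than a stated fact. The plasmid has no recorded mammalian promoter, reporter or expression elements. It appears to be a storage and propagation vector for a modular component, one of a library of parts that would be combined to build custom TALE DNA-binding domains fused to a nuclease in a separate expression vector, rather than a construct used directly in cells.
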