>Addgene plasmid #43512 | III-AGCC | depositor partial sequence | sequence record 58777 | III-AGCC sequence 426 bps
CGTCTCGGCTCACCCCAGAGCAGGTCGTGGCAATCGCCTCCAACATTGGCGGGAAACAGGCACTCGAGAC
TGTCCAGCGCCTGCTTCCCGTGCTGTGCCAAGCGCACGGACTGACCCCAGAGCAGGTCGTGGCAATCGCG
AGCAATAACGGCGGAAAACAGGCTTTGGAAACGGTGCAGAGGCTCCTTCCAGTGCTGTGCCAAGCGCACG
GCCTCACCCCAGAGCAGGTCGTGGCGATCGCAAGCCACGACGGAGGAAAGCAAGCCTTGGAAACAGTACA
GAGGCTGTTGCCTGTGCTGTGCCAAGCGCACGGATTAACCCCAGAGCAGGTCGTGGCGATCGCAAGCCAC
GACGGAGGAAAGCAAGCCTTGGAAACAGTACAGAGGCTGTTGCCTGTGCTGTGCCAAGCGCACGGACTCA
GAGACG
