>Addgene plasmid #43512 | III-AGCC | addgene partial sequence | sequence record 61496 | M13-F20 5'-TGTAAAACGACGGCCAGT-3'
GGCGAATTGGGCCCTCTAGATGCATGCTCGAGCGGCCGCCAGTGTGATGGATATCTGCAGAATTCGCCCT
TAAGTATCTTTCCTGTGCCCACGTCTCTGAGTCCGTGCGCTTGGCACAGCACAGGCAACAGCCTCTGTAC
TGTTTCCAAGGCTTGCTTTCCTCCGTCGTGGCTTGCGATCGCCACGACCTGCTCTGGGGTTAATCCGTGC
GCTTGGCACAGCACAGGCAACAGCCTCTGTACTGTTTCCAAGGCTTGCTTTCCTCCGTCGTGGCTTGCGA
TCGCCACGACCTGCTCTGGGGTGAGGCCGTGCGCTTGGCACAGCACTGGAAGGAGCCTCTGCACCGTTTC
CAAAGCCTGTTTTCCGCCGTTATTGCTCGCGATTGCCACGACCTGCTCTGGGGTCAGTCCGTGCGCTTGG
CACAGCACGGGAAGCAGGCGCTGGACAGTCTCGAGTGCCTGTTTCCCGCCAATGTTGGAGGCGATTGCCA
CGACCTGCTCTGGGGTGAGCCGAGACGCGCTAGGACGGCATCTATATAAGGGCGAATTCCAGCACACTGG
CGGCCGTTACTAGTGGATCCGAGCTCGGTACCAAGCTTGATGCATAGCTTGAGTATTCTATAGTGTCACC
TAAATAGCTTGGCGTAATCATGGTCATAGCTGTTTCCTGTGTGAAATTGTTATCCGCTCACAATTCCACA
CAACATACGAGCCGGAAGCATAAAGTGTAAAGCCTGGGGTGCCTAATGAGTGAGCTAACTCACATTAATT
GCGTTGCGCTCACTGCCCGCTTTCCAGTCGGGAAACCTGTCGTGCCAGCTGCATTAATGAATCGGCCAAC
GCGCGGGGAGAGGCGGTTTG
